Addgene plasmid #222330: pCF1148
Purpose: Fluorescent reporter plasmid for Veillonella
Depositing lab: J Christopher Fenno. Depositing organization: University of Michigan. Publication: Development of a small shuttle plasmid for use in oral Veillonella and initial appraisal of potential for fluorescence-based applications. Goetting-Minesky MP, Kim J, White DT, Hayashi M, Rickard AH, Fenno JC. Lett Appl Microbiol. 2024 Aug 5;77(8):ovae069. doi: 10.1093/lambio/ovae069. PubMed 39020263.
Backbone
  Vector backbone: pBSJL2
  Backbone size w/o insert (bp): 7769
  Modifications to backbone: The tetM and bla antibiotic resistance cassettes and f1 phage origin were replaced with the cat gene and promoter from pRPF185 (Addgene #106367).
  Vector type: Bacterial Expression ; E. coli-Veillonella shuttle plasmid
  Selectable markers: select with chloramphenicol analog thiamphenicol (15 µg/ml) in Veillonella
Growth in bacteria
  Bacterial resistance: Chloramphenicol, 25 μg/mL
  Growth temperature: 37°C
  Growth strain: DH5alpha
  Copy number: Unknown
Gene/Insert
  Gene/Insert name: bs2 gene with Veillonella parvula SKV38 mdh promoter (alt name: FbFP, flavin mononucleotide-binding fluorescent protein)
  Species: Synthetic
  Insert size (bp): 720
  Promoter: Veillonella parvula SKV38 mdh promoter
  Cloning method: Gene Synthesis
  Sequencing primers: 5′ CTCATACTAGTGGATCCAAAAATACCAAAATTCTTCAAAAAAATC; 3′ GATATTGTGTCCTGGGATCCCTGCAGTTATTCTAATAATTTTTC
Resource information
  A portion of this plasmid was derived from a plasmid made by: The Bs2 gene was originally described in Drepper, T., et al. (2007) Reporter proteins for in vivo fluorescence without oxygen. Nature biotechnology 25, 443-445.
Terms and licenses: Academic/Nonprofit Terms; Industry Terms
How to cite: pCF1148 was a gift from J Christopher Fenno (Addgene plasmid # 222330 ; http://n2t.net/addgene:222330 ; RRID:Addgene_222330)
