[The description below was written by a language model from this plasmid's Addgene catalogue record and pLannotate feature annotations shown in this document.]
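Description:
pCF1148 is a small E. coli–Veillonella shuttle plasmid built as a fluorescent reporter for oral Veillonella species. It derives from the pBSJL2 backbone, from which the tetM and bla resistance cassettes and the f1 phage origin were removed and replaced with a cat gene and its promoter taken from pRPF185. The sequenced plasmid is 5,842 nt, smaller than the 7,769 bp recorded for the parental backbone, consistent with this trimming. In E. coli it replicates from a high-copy ColE1/pUC-type origin and is selected with chloramphenicol through the annotated clostridial-type catP gene. In Veillonella, selection uses the chloramphenicol analogue thiamphenicol. A large stretch of the plasmid (roughly positions 1,800 to 4,400) carries no annotation. It may hold the functions needed for replication in Veillonella, but the record does not identify them.

The payload is a synthesized cassette of about 720 bp in which the Veillonella parvula SKV38 mdh promoter drives bs2, a flavin mononucleotide-binding fluorescent protein (FbFP). The feature table detects this gene as a fragment matching the Bacillus subtilis photoreceptor YtvA (pfyP), whose FMN-binding domain is the origin of this reporter class. Unlike GFP-family proteins, FbFPs do not require oxygen to become fluorescent, which makes them suitable for strict anaerobes such as Veillonella. Other annotations are cloning-vector remnants: lac promoter/operator and CAP site, T3 and T7 promoters, lacZα and lacI fragments, and a short residual piece of tetM. The short eft-3 promoter and RSF ori fragment hits are probably spurious matches. The plasmid is intended for fluorescence-based tracking or expression studies in Veillonella.
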