Features (pLannotate 1.2.2; 13 found; start..end, strand, type, name):
     91..679     +  rep_origin     ori: high-copy-number ColE1/pMB1/pBR322/pUC origin of replication
    862..954     +  CDS            lacI (fragment): lac repressor; lacI; The lac repressor binds to the lac operator to inhibit transcription in E. coli. This inhibition can be relieved by adding lactose or isopropyl-β-D-thiogalactopyranoside (IPTG).
    967..988     +  protein_bind   CAP binding site: CAP binding activates transcription in the presence of cAMP. E. coli catabolite activator protein
   1003..1033    +  promoter       lac promoter: promoter for the E. coli lac operon
   1041..1057    +  protein_bind   lac operator: The lac repressor binds to the lac operator to inhibit transcription in E. coli. This inhibition can be relieved by adding lactose or isopropyl-β-D-thiogalactopyranoside (IPTG). lac repressor encoded by lacI
   1102..1120    +  promoter       T3 promoter: promoter for bacteriophage T3 RNA polymerase
   1132..1224    +  CDS            tetM (fragment): TET1_ENTFL - Also known as tet(M). Experimental evidence at protein level: Swiss-Prot protein existence level 1. Abolishes the inhibitory effect of tetracyclin on protein synthesis by a non-covalent modification of the ribosomes. From Enterococcus faecalis (Streptococcus faecalis).
   1371..1778    -  CDS            pfyP (fragment): PHOT_BACSU - Also known as ytvA. Experimental evidence at protein level: Swiss-Prot protein existence level 1. Exhibits the same spectroscopical features and blue-light induced photochemistry as plants phototropins, with the reversible formation of a blue-shifted photoproduct, assigned to an FMN-cysteine thiol adduct. Although it is a positive regulator in the activation of the environmental signaling branch of the general stress transcription factor sigma-B, its precise role is undetermined. From Bacillus subtilis (strain 168).
   4443..4463    -  promoter       eft-3 promoter (fragment): eft-3; promoter for the C. elegans elongation factor 1α gene (Mitrovich and Anderson, 2000)
   4688..4706    -  promoter       T7 promoter: promoter for bacteriophage T7 RNA polymerase
   4714..4783    +  CDS            lacZα (fragment): LacZα fragment of β-galactosidase; lacZ fragment
   4988..5608    -  CDS            catP: CAT2_CLOPF - Protein inferred from homology: Swiss-Prot protein existence level 3. This enzyme is an effector of chloramphenicol resistance in bacteria. From Clostridium perfringens.
   5790..5824    -  rep_origin     RSF ori (fragment): Plasmids containing the RSF 1030 origin of replication can be propagated in E. coli cells that contain additional plasmids with compatible origins.
>Addgene plasmid #222330 | pCF1148 | addgene full sequence | sequence record 440610 | Addgene NGS Result
CCTTTTTGATAATCTCATGACCAAAATCCCTTAACGTGAGTTTTCGTTCCACTGAGCGTCAGACCCCGTA
GAAAAGATCAAAGGATCTTCTTGAGATCCTTTTTTTCTGCGCGTAATCTGCTGCTTGCAAACAAAAAAAC
CACCGCTACCAGCGGTGGTTTGTTTGCCGGATCAAGAGCTACCAACTCTTTTTCCGAAGGTAACTGGCTT
CAGCAGAGCGCAGATACCAAATACTGTTCTTCTAGTGTAGCCGTAGTTAGGCCACCACTTCAAGAACTCT
GTAGCACCGCCTACATACCTCGCTCTGCTAATCCTGTTACCAGTGGCTGCTGCCAGTGGCGATAAGTCGT
GTCTTACCGGGTTGGACTCAAGACGATAGTTACCGGATAAGGCGCAGCGGTCGGGCTGAACGGGGGGTTC
GTGCACACAGCCCAGCTTGGAGCGAACGACCTACACCGAACTGAGATACCTACAGCGTGAGCTATGAGAA
AGCGCCACGCTTCCCGAAGGGAGAAAGGCGGACAGGTATCCGGTAAGCGGCAGGGTCGGAACAGGAGAGC
GCACGAGGGAGCTTCCAGGGGGAAACGCCTGGTATCTTTATAGTCCTGTCGGGTTTCGCCACCTCTGACT
TGAGCGTCGATTTTTGTGATGCTCGTCAGGGGGGCGGAGCCTATGGAAAAACGCCAGCAACGCGGCCTTT
TTACGGTTCCTGGCCTTTTGCTGGCCTTTTGCTCACATGTTCTTTCCTGCGTTATCCCCTGATTCTGTGG
ATAACCGTATTACCGCCTTTGAGTGAGCTGATACCGCTCGCCGCAGCCGAACGACCGAGCGCAGCGAGTC
AGTGAGCGAGGAAGCGGAAGAGCGCCCAATACGCAAACCGCCTCTCCCCGCGCGTTGGCCGATTCATTAA
TGCAGCTGGCACGACAGGTTTCCCGACTGGAAAGCGGGCAGTGAGCGCAACGCAATTAATGTGAGTTAGC
TCACTCATTAGGCACCCCAGGCTTTACACTTTATGCTCCCGGCTCGTATGTTGTGTGGAATTGTGAGCGG
ATAACAATTTCACACAGGAAACAGCTATGACCATGATTACGCCAAGCGCGCAATTAACCCTCACTAAAGG
GAACAAAAGCTGGGTACCATGTTACTACCGGTGAACCTGTTTGCCAGCCCCGTCGTCCAAATAGTCGGAT
AGATAAAGTACGATATATGTTCAATAAAATAACTTAGTGTATTTTATGTTGTTATATAAATATGGTTTCT
TGTTAAATAAGATGAAATATTTTTTAATAAAGATTTGAATTAAAGTGTAAAGGAGGAGATAGTTATTATA
AACTACAAGTGGATATTGTGTCCTGGGATCCCTGCAGTTATTCTAATAATTTTTCATATTCTTTTTGTTT
TGTAATATCATTTTGAATTCCTACAAAATATGTTTTATCTTCAATTTCCATAGGATCAATATTTAATTCA
TTCCAAAACATTGTTCCATCTTTTTTATAATTTTGAATTTGTACTGTTACAGGTTCTTTATTTTGTAATG
CTGTTCTAATATTATCTACTTCAGCAGGATCTGTATGTTTTCCTTGTAAAAATCTTGCATTTTTTCCTAA
AATTTCTTCTGTTTCATATCCTGTCATTTGTACAAATCCTTGATTTACATATACAATAGGATTATCTTCT
AATGCAGGATCTGTAATTACTACTCCTACTCTTACATGATCTAATGCTTTTTTAATTACTTCTAATTGTC
CAGGAATTCCAAATGATTGAAATGATGCTGATCCCATCGTTAAAACCTCTTTTCAGAAAATATGTACCTG
ATATAGCTACTTCACATTAGATAACCATGAATTCAAAATGATTTCTTGTGAGTTCTATATCCTCTCAAAT
GACACTGTCAGTATAGCACAGAAACAAGTGAGATTGAATAGTCTTACAGTCTGAACGACATTACTAAATA
CGCATACGTACCGGTGATTTTTGTCACATAATCTATACGACGCTATTAAAATGTCTGATTATATCTAAAA
CTATATGGTTATGACTTTTAGTAATGATTGCATGATTTTTTTGAAGAATTTTGGTATTTTTGGATCCGAT
TGTTGCCTAGAAGTGTCTATCAATCCATTTGCAAATATAGTAAGCGGCTATACTTGCCATGATAGACAGT
AAGAAAGATAATAGTAAATTCAAAATTAGCACCCCCTTCCTGTTACCAGTCTAGGGTAGGCAACGATTAA
ATTATAGCATATATGTAAATTAGAAAATCGCTTTGGTATGTTAAAGTGATTTTCTAATTTTGTCATGAAA
AATGTAAAAAAAACTTATTGATTATATTGTTGCTTAAGATAGGGAAAAAATTCATTGATAATATAAGTCC
CCTATGAGCCCTGTAGGGGCTCCTGAATAATAAGTAAAAAATGATGGTAAAAATAGACCATTTTTAATAT
ACTAAAAATGTACAAAAAAAATTCATTGATAATATAAGTCCCCTATGAGCCCCTTAGGGGCTCTCAGATA
ATTAAGTTAAGTTAGAGGTATTTATGAGTGATATTTTTTTAGTAAAATGTACAAAAAAAATTCATTGATA
ATATAAGTCCCCTATGAGCCCCTTAGGGGCTCTCAGATAATTAAGTTAAGTTAGAGGTATTTATGAGTGA
TATTGTGATGACAGATACAGAGTTATATGATGCTAAAGTTAATTGGTTTAAGGAGCATGATTATGTAGAA
GTAGAACCGTTAGCTTTTTATAGAGATTTATATCCAATAGGATCATTTCAAGTTAAAGGAGATTATAGTC
GTAAATGTGGTAATGGGATTTTATTGTATAGGAATGAAGGTAAATTTAAGCATAGATATATATTTGATGA
TTTAGAGGAGATTAAGAATTGGATTGGAAAAGAGGATATATTTGTTAGAGGTGGTTCATTTATAGGTAAA
CGAGTTAAGAATGAAAATGCGAGTATGATTTATGCATTGACATTTGATCTTGATGGTCAAGGAATGAATG
AATTAGAAATGGTCATGCAATTTATGCGTAATGGTACTAATATTCCAATGGCAACATATGTTGTATTAAG
TGGTCATGGACTTCATTTATATTATTTATTGGATAAGCCTATTCGAGCGACGCAAGATACGATTCGTCAG
TTAAATAAGTTAAAAGAAGGTATGACTAAATTGATTTGGAATCGATATACATCAACTATTGAAAAACCAC
AATATCAGTACTGTTTGCAAGGTTTTAGAATGGTTGGATCTGCGAGTAAAATGGGTGCTAATTATCCTGT
ACGAGCTTATAAGACTGGTGATCGTATGACGATTGAAAAATTAGTATCTTGGATACCTAGATTAAAAGAT
TGGGACGAATATCGAATTAATTTAACTGAACGTTCTACTGTTTCTTTAGCAAAAGCGAAAGAAATCTGGC
CAGATTGGTATGAAAGAAAAATAGTGAAGCAAGAAGATAATAAATGGCATATTAATCGTGCTTTATATGA
TTGGTGGTTAAATAAAATAAAAGAAGGCGCAACTTATGGGCATAGGTATTTTTGTATTATGTGTTTAGCA
ATTTATGCGATTAAATGCAACATATCAGAGGCAGAATTAAAACGAGATGCTTATTCTTTACTAGATAAGA
TGAATGAGTTATCTAAAAAAGGAGATCCATCTAGTCAATTTACGAAGATGGATATAGAGGCAGCACTTCA
AGGGTATAAAGAACATTTTAAAACCTGGGGAAGGGATAAAATTGCATTAATATCAGCTATTCCTTTACCC
ATTAATAAGCGAAATTATCGTACACAAGAAGAGCATATGAAAGTTATTAGTGCTATTAGGGATATAGTTA
AACCTAATTGGCGTGAAGGCAATGGCCGACCAAAAGGATGTAAAAACTCCAATTATCCTAAAGCTGAGAT
TGTAAAGCAATGGTGTTTAGATCATCCTAATGGTAAGAAAATTGATTGTCATCGAGATACTGGATTATCA
CGAATGACGATTAATAAATGGTGGAATATATCGACGGAAGAATTAAAACGACAAAAAATAATAAATAAGA
TTGAGTTTATCAGAAATAAGACCATACAATTAAATGAAACTCCTGAAGTTCTATATCCTAATACTTCAGA
AGAGATTGCAAAAATGAGGAAGAATCCAGATACAGTTTTAGAGCTAAATCGATTAGGGATAAGCTTTGAG
CAACTAGAAAATCAACATGAAATTTATGTAGAAGATAGTGTTACGTTTCAGGAACTAATAGAAAAAGAAT
TTGGTGATGATTGGATTGATGCTTTAAATCTTTATTTGGACTACAAAATGGAGCGTAAATAAGTGCAGAA
TATGTGCGACAATTTATAGATGGTGGTTATGGATTTTATGGAGATGGTATATGGAACGATGGGAAAATCA
AGAATACTGTATAAATTATTAAAGTAAGCCTTATATTTTTAAAAATAAAAAAAGGATAGTCCTTAATTAA
TGAAAGGACTATCCTTTTTTATTTTGATTAGAGGTTATCAGTAGAGCTAATTTTTTCTTTTTCTTCATTA
GCTATTACTTGGAGTATAATGCAGTATTTTAATAATCTAAGATATTTATTCTCTATGATTATAATGTAAT
CATTTTCTTTATTTGATAAGGTTAATGGAATATTGGCATCTCTACCCGCGGTGGAGCTCCAATTCGCCCT
ATAGTGAGTCGTATTACGCGCGCTCACTGGCCGTCGTTTTACAACGTCGTGACTGGGAAAACCCTGGCGT
TACCCAACTTAATCGCCTTGCAGGAATTTAACCTTGGTTGTGTTGCTTTTCGGGGCTTAAATCAAGGAAA
AATCCTTGTTTTAAGCCTTTCAAAAAGAAACACAAGGTCTTTGTACTAACCTGTGGTTATGTATAAAATT
GTAGATTTTAGGGTAACAAAAAACACCGTATTTCTACGATGTTTTTGCTTAAATACTTGTTTTTAGTTAC
AGACAAACCTGAAGTTAACTATTTATCAATTCCTGCAATTCGTTTACAAAACGGCAAATGTGAAATCCGT
CACATACTGCGTGATGAACTTGAATTGCCAAAGGAAGTATAATTTTGTTATCTTCTTTATAATATTTCCC
CATAGTAAAAATAGGAATCAAATAATCATATCCTTTCTGCAAATTCAGATTAAAGCCATCGAAGGTTGAC
CACGGTATCATAGATACATTAAAAATGTTTTCCGGAGCATTTGGCTTTCCTTCCATTCTATGATTGTTTC
CATACCGTTGCGTATCACTTTCATAATCTGCTAAAAATGATTTAAAGTCAGACTTACACTCAGTCCAAAG
GCTGGAAAATGTTTCAGTATCATTGTGAAATATTGTATAGCTTGGTATCATCTCATCATATATCCCCAAT
TCACCATCTTGATTGATTGCCGTCCTAAACTCTGAATGGCGGTTTACAATCATTGCAATATAATAAAGCA
TTGCAGGATATAGTTTCATTCCCTTTTCCTTTATTTGTGTGATATCCACTTTAACGGTCATGCTGTAGGT
ACAAGGTACACTTGCAAAGTAGTGGTCAAAATACTCTTTTCTGTTCCAACTATTTTTATCAATTTTTTCA
AATACCATCTAAGTTCCCTCTCAAATTCAAGTTTATCGCTCTAATGAACAAAGATATTATACCACATTTT
TGTGAATTTTTCAACTTGCCCACTTCGACTGCACTCCCGACTTAATAACTTCTTGAACACTTGCCGAAAA
AGAAAAACTGCCGGGTACGTACCCGGGGATCGATCCCCGGCCGAGCGCTCTTCCGCTTCCTCGCTCACTG
ACTCGCTGCGCTCGAGGGATCTAGGTGAAGAT
